>Addgene plasmid #200439 | Atg20-24 pST39 | addgene full sequence | sequence record 400632 | Addgene NGS Result
TTGAGATCCTTTTTTTCTGCGCGTAATCTGCTGCTTGCAAACAAAAAAACCACCGCTACCAGCGGTGGTT
TGTTTGCCGGATCAAGAGCTACCAACTCTTTTTCCGAAGGTAACTGGCTTCAGCAGAGCGCAGATACCAA
ATACTGTCCTTCTAGTGTAGCCGTAGTTAGGCCACCACTTCAAGAACTCTGTAGCACCGCCTACATACCT
CGCTCTGCTAATCCTGTTACCAGTGGCTGCTGCCAGTGGCGATAAGTCGTGTCTTACCGGGTTGGACTCA
AGACGATAGTTACCGGATAAGGCGCAGCGGTCGGGCTGAACGGGGGGTTCGTGCACACAGCCCAGCTTGG
AGCGAACGACCTACACCGAACTGAGATACCTACAGCGTGAGCTATGAGAAAGCGCCACGCTTCCCGAAGG
GAGAAAGGCGGACAGGTATCCGGTAAGCGGCAGGGTCGGAACAGGAGAGCGCACGAGGGAGCTTCCAGGG
GGAAACGCCTGGTATCTTTATAGTCCTGTCGGGTTTCGCCACCTCTGACTTGAGCGTCGATTTTTGTGAT
GCTCGTCAGGGGGGCGGAGCCTATGGAAAAACGCCAGCAACGCGGCCTTTTTACGGTTCCTGGCCTTTTG
CTGGCCTTTTGCTCACATGTTCTTTCCTGCGTTATCCCCTGATTCTGTGGATAACCGTATTACCGCCTTT
GAGTGAGCTGATACCGCTCGCCGCAGCCGAACGACCGAGCGCAGCGAGTCAGTGAGCGAGGAAGCGGAAG
AGCGCCTGATGCGGTATTTTCTCCTTACGCATCTGTGCGGTATTTCACACCGCAATGGTGCACTCTCAGT
ACAATCTGCTCTGATGCCGCATAGTTAAGCCAGTATACACTCCGCTATCGCTACGTGACTGGGTCATGGC
TGCGCCCCGACACCCGCCAACACCCGCTGACGCGCCCTGACGGGCTTGTCTGCTCCCGGCATCCGCTTAC
AGACAAGCTGTGACCGTCTCCGGGAGCTGCATGTGTCAGAGGTTTTCACCGTCATCACCGAAACGCGCGA
GGCAGCTGCGGTAAAGCTCATCAGCGTGGTCGTGAAGCGATTCACAGATGTCTGCCTGTTCATCCGCGTC
CAGCTCGTTGAGTTTCTCCAGAAGCGTTAATGTCTGGCTTCTGATAAAGCGGGCCATGTTAAGGGCGGTT
TTTTCCTGTTTGGTCACTGATGCCTCCGTGTAAGGGGGATTTCTGTTCATGGGGTAATGATACCGATGAA
ACGAGAGAGGATGCTCACGATACGGGTTACTGATGATGAACATGCCCGGTTACTGGAACGTTGTGAGGGT
AAACAACTGGCGGTATGGATGCGGCGGGACCAGAGAAAAATCACTCAGGGTCAATGCCAGCGCTTCGTTA
ATACAGATGTAGGTGTTGGCACCATGCATCGATCCCGCGAAATTAATACGACTCACTATAGGGAGACCAC
AACGGTTTCCCTCTAGAAATAATTTTGTTTAACTTTAAGAAGGAGATATACATATGACAGACAAAGGCAA
GAACGATTTAACAAGCAAAGCTAAGGACAAAGCCAGAGGCAACCCCGAGAAGCCACCATATTGGTTTGAA
ATCATTGTTTCTGATCCACAAAAAAGAACTGGTGACCCAGGCTCTTCATCTGGCTACGTGAGTTATCAGA
TATCAACAAAGACTAACAACACGTCATTTTATGATAATCGTGGCGATCCAGAATCTATTATAGTTGTACA
TAGAAGATACAGTGACCTATTGCTCCTGCATGATATTTTACTCAACAGGTTCCCCACCTGCATCATCCCG
CCATTACCTGATAAGAAAGTTTTTCAATACATAGCAGGCGATAGGTTTAGCCAAAGATTTACACAAAAGA
GATGTCATAGTTTGCAAAATTTCCTAAGAAGGGTCTCTTTGCATCCCGATCTTTCTCAATCAAAAGTCTT
CAAAACTTTTTTGGTGAGTAAAGATTGGGAATCTCACCGCAAAGTCCTCCAGGATAGCTTGCAACCAAAT
AAAGATGAAGTTACTGATGCTTTTATGAATGCCTTCAAAACAGTTCACAAGCAAAACGAAGAATTCACTG
AGATAAGGGAGAAAAGTGATAAACTAGATCGGACTGTGACAAAGATAGATAAACTTTTTCATAAGGTTGT
GAAAAAAAATGATTCGATGTCTGAAGACTATACAAAGTTGGGCAGTAATTTACAGGAATTACAAGAATTG
GTCACAGGCGAAAACGAGGAACTTGCTGCGAAGTTGAAGATTTTTAATGAAGGTGTAACACAGCTGTCAT
ATGGCTTGCAAGATCTTACAAAGTATCTGGATTACGAATATATTGTTGATTTGAAGGATCTTGAACACTA
CATTGATAGTATGCGACAGCTGATCAAATTGAAAGACCAGAAACAGATAGACTACGAAGAACTAAGTGAT
TATTTAACCAGGTCAATCAAAGAAAAAAATAACTTGATTTCTGGATACGGAGGTAGTAATTTCTTTGCCA
ATAAATTGGAAGAACTAGCGGGAATAAATCAGGAGGCTTCACGTAGAGAAAAAATCAATAAACTAGAAGG
CAAAATAACGTCATTAACAGGTGAATTAGAAAACGCTAAAAAGGTGGCGGATGGATTCGAACAGGAATGC
TTGAAGGAAATAGACCATTTCGAAAGTGTAAAAACGGCTGAAATCAAGAAATCTCTGGGCTCACTAGCGG
ACCATCATATCGAATTCTACGAAAGGATACTTGAAGCATGGGAAAAAGTAGACGATAGTCTATAAAAGCT
TCGCCAGGGTTTTCCCAGTCGAGCTCAATAATTTTGTTTAACTTTAAGAAGGAGATATACATATGGGTTC
TTCTCACCATCACCATCACCATGAAAACCTGTACTTCCAATCCAATGCATCAGACTTAAATGATGTCCAA
GAAAATGCTAAATTGAATTCGGAAACTCGGAATACAGGAAAGGCTGAACCACCTCATGGGACAACTGAGT
ATGTGGCAGAGGCAGAAATTTCTAAGAATGGAGTTGGATCGCCAAAAAAGAGCCCAAAAAAGGGTAAGGT
TGGAAAGGGGGACAATAACAAAGTAGAAACTGAGTTAGTACACACAGCCCTGTTAGAAAAAGACAACCCA
TTCATGGAGGAGGGGCCAACAGGATTCACAAAATCAGCTTTATTAGAAATACCCGGTATGAGAAGCCATA
ACCTAAAGAACCCGAATGAAGATTACGAGGATGACTCTGAGGGATTATTGCCTTTAAACCAAGAATCGAA
TGCAGAAACATGTAGAACAAGTCTTAGTGGAAGTATTAACTCCATGAACGGAGAGACCTCTGCGTCAGAA
GAACCTTCTGTAAGTAATAGAAAGAAGTCCGCTAGGATACACATACTTGAAGCGAAAAGAGTTTCCGAAG
GTCAAGGAAGAGCCTACATCGCCTATGTTATTCAGTTTGAAAATTCTACCGTTCAGAGACGTTACAGCGA
TTTCGAGAGTTTGAGAAGTATCTTGATAAGATTGTTTCCTATGACGTTGATACCGCCGATTCCAGAAAAG
CAGTCAATAAAGAATTATGGTAAGTCAATAACTGGTTCGAGTTCAAAGTATTTGCTGCCCTCAGAAGGTT
CTGGTTCAGTAGATCTATCATTGTCTGTGATACATGCGTCGGTCAATAATAGTGATGAAAAGTTAATACG
GCATAGGATAAGAATGCTCACTGAGTTCTTGAACAAACTTTTGACGAACGAAGAAATCACAAAAACATCT
ATAATTACCGATTTTTTGGATCCTAATAACCATAATTGGCATGAATTTGTTAACAGTTCGTCCACTTTTT
CATCTTTACCGAAGAGCATCCTCCAGTGTAATCCACTAGATCCCACTAACACCACTAGAATTCATGCCAT
GTTACCAATACCGGGCTCCTCGTCACAGTTATTGTTGAATAAGGAGTCCAACGACAAAAAAATGGATAAG
GAAAGAAGTAAGTCGTTTACTAATATTGAACAGGATTACAAGCAATATGAGAACTTGTTAGATAACGGGA
TTTATAAGTATAATAGACGAACCACGAAGACTTATCACGATTTGAAATCGGATTACAATGAAATCGGTGA
GGTATTTGCACAGTTTGCCCATGAACAGGCTCAAGTTGGGGAATTGGCCGAACAGCTTTCTTACTTAAGC
AATGCCTTTTCGGGGTCCTCGATTTCTTTAGAAAAATTAGTTGGAAGACTATACTACAATATAAATGAGC
CTTTAAATGAATCTGTTCATATGGCAACTTCTGCAAGAGAATTGATCAAATACAGAAAATTGAAATACCT
GCAAAATGAAATGATTAAAAAGTCTCTGAATTCCAAAAGAGCACAGTTGGAGAAGCTGGAAGCGCAAAAC
AATGAATATAAGGATGTTGACAAAATAATTGACAACGAAATGTCTAAAAGTCATACTATTAATCTGGAAC
GCCCTAATAATAATACAGGTAGCGGTGGGAAATCATATGGTGGCAAACTATTCAATGGATTTAACAAATT
GGCATCAATGGTAAAAGATTCTGTGAAGTATCAAGAAACAGATCCGCATACCGCAAGTATCAATTTGAAG
AAAGAAATTGAACAACTGTCTGAATCATTGGAAGTTACTGAGAATGATTTGGAGGTCATTTCAAAAGTCA
TCAAAAATGACCAGCTACCTAAATTTTCTAAAGAAAGGGAAGTAGATTTATCAGAAATTTTAAAGCATTA
TTCCAGATATATGAGAAATTATGCCCGTCAAAATTTAGAAATTTGGAAAGAAGTCAAAAGACATCAAGAT
TTTGCATAAGGTACCAGCGGATAACAATTTCACATCCGGATTCGCGAACGCGTCTCGAGAGATCCGGCTG
CTAACAAAGCCCGAAAGGAAGCTGAGTTGGCTGCTGCCACCGCTGAGCAATAACTAGCATAACCCCTTGG
GGCCTCTAAACGGGTCTTGAGGGGTTTTTTGCTGAAAGGAGGAACTATATCCGACTAGTAGCCCGCCTAA
TGAGCGGGCTTTTTTTTAATTCCCCTATTTGTTTATTTTTCTAAATACATTCAAATATGTATCCGCTCAT
GAGACAATAACCCTGATAAATGCTTCAATAATATTGAAAAAGGAAGAGTATGAGTATTCAACATTTCCGT
GTCGCCCTTATTCCCTTTTTTGCGGCATTTTGCCTTCCTGTTTTTGCTCACCCAGAAACGCTCGTGAAAG
TAAAAGACGCAGAGGACCAATTGGGGGCACGAGTGGGATACATAGAACTGGACTTGAATAGCGGTAAAAT
CCTTGAGAGTTTTCGCCCTGAAGAGCGTTTTCCAATGATGAGCACTTTCAAAGTTCTGCTATGTGGAGCA
GTATTATCCCGTGTAGATGCGGGGCAAGAGCAACTCGGACGACGAATACACTATTCGCAGAATGACTTGG
TTGAATACTCCCCAGTGACAGAAAAGCACCTTACGGACGGAATGACGGTAAGAGAATTATGTAGTGCCGC
CATAACGATGAGTGATAACACTGCGGCGAACTTACTTCTGACAACCATCGGTGGACCGAAGGAATTAACC
GCTTTTTTGCACAATATGGGAGACCATGTAACTCGCCTTGACCGTTGGGAACCAGAACTGAATGAAGCCA
TACCAAACGACGAGCGAGACACCACAATGCCTGCGGCAATGGCAACAACATTACGCAAACTATTAACTGG
CGAACTACTTACTCTGGCTTCACGGCAACAATTAATAGACTGGCTTGAAGCGGATAAAGTTGCAGGACCA
CTACTGCGTTCGGCACTTCCTGCTGGCTGGTTTATTGCTGATAAATCTGGGGCAGGAGAGCGTGGTTCAC
GGGGTATCATTGCCGCACTTGGACCAGATGGTAAGCCTTCCCGTATCGTAGTTATCTACACGACGGGTAG
TCAGGCAACTATGGACGAACGAAATAGACAGATTGCTGAAATAGGGGCTTCACTGATTAAGCATTGGTAA
ACCGATACAATTAAAGGCTCCTTTTGGAGCCTTTTTTTTTGGACGGACCGGTAGAAAAGATCAAAGGATC
TTC
Features (pLannotate 1.2.2; 17 found; start..end, strand, type, name):
      1..589     +  rep_origin     ori: high-copy-number ColE1/pMB1/pBR322/pUC origin of replication
    775..914     -  misc_feature   bom: basis of mobility region from pBR322
   1016..1207    -  CDS            rop: Rop protein, which maintains plasmids at low copy number; rop
   1247..1357    +  CDS            mbeC (fragment): MBEC_ECOLX - Experimental evidence at protein level: Swiss-Prot protein existence level 1. Required for efficient mobilization of ColE1 plasmid and is thus essential to promote the specific transfer of the plasmid during conjugation. Probably functions by inducing DNA bending, helping the MbeA relaxase to melt the DNA around the nic site and cleave the phosphodiester bond. Binds specifically double-stranded DNA (dsDNA) containing the ColE1 oriT but does not recognize the inverted repeat (IR). From Escherichia coli.
   1444..1462    +  promoter       T7 promoter: promoter for bacteriophage T7 RNA polymerase
   1494..1516    +  RBS            RBS: efficient ribosome binding site from bacteriophage T7 gene 10 (Olins and Rangwala, 1989)
   1524..2792    +  CDS            SNX4: SNX4_YEAST - Also known as ATG24, CVT13. Experimental evidence at protein level: Swiss-Prot protein existence level 1. Sorting nexin, involved in the separation or division of vacuoles throughout the entire life cycle of the cells (By similarity). Involved in retrieval of late-Golgi SNAREs from post-Golgi endosomes to the trans-Golgi network, for cytoplasm to vacuole transport (Cvt), mitophagy, and pexophagy. Involved in proper sorting of the v-SNARE protein SNC1. From Saccharomyces cerevisiae (strain ATCC 204508 / S288c) (Baker's yeast).
   2802..2820    -  CDS            lacZα (fragment): LacZα fragment of β-galactosidase; lacZ fragment
   2833..2855    +  RBS            RBS: efficient ribosome binding site from bacteriophage T7 gene 10 (Olins and Rangwala, 1989)
   2875..2892    +  CDS            6xHis: 6xHis affinity tag
   2893..2909    +  CDS            TEV site (fragment): tobacco etch virus (TEV) protease recognition and cleavage site
   2920..4836    +  CDS            ATG20: ATG20_YEAST - Also known as CVT20, SNX42. Experimental evidence at protein level: Swiss-Prot protein existence level 1. Required for cytoplasm to vacuole transport (Cvt), pexophagy and mitophagy. Also involved in endoplasmic reticulum-specific autophagic process and is essential for the survival of cells subjected to severe ER stress. Functions in protein retrieval from the endocytic pathway. Required for proper sorting of the v-SNARE protein SNC1. From Saccharomyces cerevisiae (strain ATCC 204508 / S288c) (Baker's yeast).
   4897..4946    +  CDS            SET1 (fragment): solubility-enhancement tag derived from T7 phage gene 10B
   4954..5001    +  terminator     T7 terminator: transcription terminator for bacteriophage T7 RNA polymerase
   5068..5159    +  promoter       AmpR promoter: bla
   5160..6017    +  CDS            bla: BLAT_ECOLX - Experimental evidence at protein level: Swiss-Prot protein existence level 1. TEM-type are the most prevalent beta-lactamases in enterobacteria; they hydrolyze the beta-lactam bond in susceptible beta-lactam antibiotics, thus conferring resistance to penicillins and cephalosporins. TEM-3 and TEM-4 are capable of hydrolyzing cefotaxime and ceftazidime. TEM-5 is capable of hydrolyzing ceftazidime. TEM-6 is capable of hydrolyzing ceftazidime and aztreonam. TEM-8/CAZ-2, TEM- 16/CAZ-7 and TEM-24/CAZ-6 are markedly active against ceftazidime. IRT- 4 shows resistance to beta-lactamase in
   6024..6063    +  terminator     fd terminator: central terminator from bacteriophage fd (Otsuka and Kunisawa, 1982)
