[The description below was written by a language model from this plasmid's Addgene catalogue record and pLannotate feature annotations shown in this document.]
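Description:
Atg20-24 pST39 is a bacterial co-expression plasmid built on pST39, a polycistronic T7 expression backbone, and designed to produce the two subunits of the budding yeast Atg20–Atg24 sorting nexin complex together in E. coli. It replicates from a ColE1/pMB1-type origin accompanied by the pBR322 bom region and the rop gene, which keeps copy number down and fits the catalogue's "low copy" designation. Selection is by ampicillin through the bla beta-lactamase gene under its own promoter, followed by an fd terminator. The catalogue lists a total size of 60093 bp, but the sequenced record is 6,093 nt, so the catalogue figure is most likely a typographical error.

The payload is a single transcription unit driven by one T7 promoter and closed by a T7 terminator. Within it, each open reading frame has its own T7 gene 10 ribosome binding site, so both proteins are translated independently from one mRNA. The first cistron encodes untagged Atg24 (Snx4/Cvt13). The second encodes Atg20 (Cvt20/Snx42) with an N-terminal 6xHis tag and a TEV protease site, allowing the tag to be removed after purification. Because only Atg20 is tagged, nickel-affinity capture should co-purify Atg24 only when it is bound to Atg20, favouring recovery of the assembled heterodimer. Short annotated fragments of lacZα, a gene 10-derived sequence and mbeC appear to be backbone or cloning-cassette remnants rather than functional elements. Expression requires a host supplying T7 RNA polymerase. The associated publication compares the membrane binding and remodelling properties of two related autophagy sorting nexin complexes, which is consistent with using this plasmid to make recombinant complex for in vitro biochemistry.
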