Addgene plasmid #200439: Atg20-24 pST39
Purpose: His6 tagged Atg20 and untagged Atg24 from S. cerevisiae for co-expression in E. coli.
Depositing lab: Michael Ragusa. Depositing organization: Dartmouth College and Medical School. Publication: A Comparative Analysis of the Membrane Binding and Remodeling Properties of Two Related Sorting Nexin Complexes Involved in Autophagy. Reinhart EF, Katzenell S, Andhare D, Bauer KM, Ragusa MJ. Biochemistry. 2022 Apr 14. doi: 10.1021/acs.biochem.2c00007. PubMed 35421303.
Backbone
  Vector backbone: pST39
  Total vector size (bp): 60093
  Vector type: Bacterial Expression
Growth in bacteria
  Bacterial resistance: Ampicillin, 100 μg/mL
  Growth temperature: 37°C
  Growth strain: DH5alpha
  Copy number: Low Copy
Gene/Insert 1
  Gene/Insert name: Atg20 (alt names: CVT20; SNX42)
  Species: S. cerevisiae (budding yeast)
  Insert size (bp): 1977
  Tag / fusion protein: 6xHis-TEV (N terminal on insert)
Gene/Insert 2
  Gene/Insert name: Atg24 (alt names: SNX4; CVT13)
  Insert size (bp): 1275
Terms and licenses: Academic/Nonprofit Terms; Industry Terms: Not Available to Industry
How to cite: Atg20-24 pST39 was a gift from Michael Ragusa (Addgene plasmid # 200439 ; http://n2t.net/addgene:200439 ; RRID:Addgene_200439)
